Addgene plasmid #87045: pRK5-HA-ITFG2
Purpose: mammalian expression of ITFG2
Depositing lab: David Sabatini. Depositing organization: Whitehead Institute for Biomedical Research. Publication: KICSTOR recruits GATOR1 to the lysosome and is necessary for nutrients to regulate mTORC1. Wolfson RL, Chantranupong L, Wyant GA, Gu X, Orozco JM, Shen K, Condon KJ, Petri S, Kedir J, Scaria SM, Abu-Remaileh M, Frankel WN, Sabatini DM. Nature. 2017 Feb 15. doi: 10.1038/nature21423. PubMed 28199306.
Backbone
  Vector backbone: pRK5
  Vector type: Mammalian Expression
Growth in bacteria
  Bacterial resistance: Ampicillin, 100 μg/mL
  Growth temperature: 37°C
  Growth strain: DH5alpha
  Copy number: Unknown
Gene/Insert
  Gene/Insert name: ITFG2 (alt name: NM_018463)
  Species: H. sapiens (human)
  Entrez Gene: ITFG2 (a.k.a. FGGAP1, MDS028)
  Promoter: CMV
  Tag / fusion protein: HA (N terminal on insert)
  Cloning method: Restriction Enzyme; 5′ cloning site Sal (unknown if destroyed); 3′ cloning site Not (unknown if destroyed)
  Sequencing primers: 5′ ATT TAG GTG ACA CTA TAG; 3′ TGT AAC CAT TAT AAG CTG
Terms and licenses: Academic/Nonprofit Terms; Industry Terms: Not Available to Industry
How to cite: pRK5-HA-ITFG2 was a gift from David Sabatini (Addgene plasmid # 87045 ; http://n2t.net/addgene:87045 ; RRID:Addgene_87045)
