[The description below was written by a language model from this plasmid's Addgene catalogue record and pLannotate feature annotations shown in this document.]
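Description:
pRK5-HA-ITFG2 is a mammalian expression plasmid built on the pRK5 backbone that drives expression of human ITFG2 (also known as FGGAP1 or MDS028) carrying an N-terminal HA epitope tag. In the 6.1 kb sequenced record, the human cytomegalovirus immediate early enhancer and promoter sit at the start of the expression unit, followed by a fragment of CMV intron A and a bacteriophage SP6 promoter, which can serve for in vitro transcription or as a sequencing primer site. The ITFG2 coding sequence lies downstream and is terminated by an SV40 polyadenylation signal. According to the catalogue entry, the insert was cloned by restriction enzymes between Sal and Not sites. The HA tag is not annotated separately in the feature table, but it presumably lies in the unannotated stretch just upstream of the ITFG2 open reading frame. A short match to an immunoglobulin heavy chain signal sequence is also called in this leader region; it is only a fragment and is probably a backbone remnant.

The plasmid is propagated in E. coli through a high-copy ColE1/pUC-type origin and selected with ampicillin via the β-lactamase gene. An M13 phage origin permits single-stranded DNA production, and an SV40 enhancer/early promoter region is present downstream of the expression cassette. Fragments of lacZα, lacI, rop and bom, along with lac promoter/operator elements, are vestiges of the parental cloning vectors. No mammalian selection marker is annotated, so the construct suits transient transfection. ITFG2 is a component of the KICSTOR complex, which recruits GATOR1 to the lysosome and negatively regulates mTORC1 when amino acids are absent. The HA tag allows detection or immunoprecipitation of the protein in studies of this nutrient-sensing pathway.
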