Features (pLannotate 1.2.2; 20 found; start..end, strand, type, name):
      1..380     +  enhancer       CMV enhancer: human cytomegalovirus immediate early enhancer
    381..584     +  promoter       CMV promoter: human cytomegalovirus (CMV) immediate early promoter
    720..763     +  intron         CMV intron (fragment): modified intron A from human cytomegalovirus
    815..833     +  promoter       SP6 promoter: promoter for bacteriophage SP6 RNA polymerase
    837..874     +  CDS            IgH signal sequence (fragment): signal sequence from the mouse immunoglobulin heavy chain variable region
   1019..2359    +  CDS            ITFG2: ITFG2_HUMAN - Experimental evidence at protein level: Swiss-Prot protein existence level 1. As part of the KICSTOR complex functions in the amino acid- sensing branch of the TORC1 signaling pathway. Recruits, in an amino acid-independent manner, the GATOR1 complex to the lysosomal membranes and allows its interaction with GATOR2 and the RAG GTPases. Functions upstream of the RAG GTPases and is required to negatively regulate mTORC1 signaling in absence of amino acids. In absence of the KICSTOR complex mTORC1 is constitutively localized to the lysosome and activated. The KICSTOR complex is also
   2409..2543    +  polyA_signal   SV40 poly(A) signal: SV40 polyadenylation signal
   2612..2969    +  promoter       SV40 promoter: SV40 enhancer and early promoter
   2988..3142    +  CDS            lacZα (fragment): LacZα fragment of β-galactosidase; lacZ fragment
   3148..3199    -  misc_feature   bom (fragment): basis of mobility region from pBR322
   3218..3598    +  rep_origin     M13 ori (sequence partly withheld): M13 bacteriophage origin of replication; arrow indicates direction of (+) strand synthesis
   3674..3723    -  misc_feature   bom (fragment): basis of mobility region from pBR322
   3825..3860    -  CDS            rop (fragment): Rop protein, which maintains plasmids at low copy number; rop
   3955..4059    +  promoter       AmpR promoter: bla
   4060..4920    +  CDS            AmpR: β-lactamase; bla; confers resistance to ampicillin, carbenicillin, and related antibiotics
   5091..5679    +  rep_origin     ori: high-copy-number ColE1/pMB1/pBR322/pUC origin of replication
   5862..5954    +  CDS            lacI (fragment): lac repressor; lacI; The lac repressor binds to the lac operator to inhibit transcription in E. coli. This inhibition can be relieved by adding lactose or isopropyl-β-D-thiogalactopyranoside (IPTG).
   5967..5988    +  protein_bind   CAP binding site: CAP binding activates transcription in the presence of cAMP. E. coli catabolite activator protein
   6003..6033    +  promoter       lac promoter: promoter for the E. coli lac operon
   6041..6057    +  protein_bind   lac operator: The lac repressor binds to the lac operator to inhibit transcription in E. coli. This inhibition can be relieved by adding lactose or isopropyl-β-D-thiogalactopyranoside (IPTG). lac repressor encoded by lacI
>Addgene plasmid #87045 | pRK5-HA-ITFG2 | addgene full sequence | sequence record 174784 | Addgene NGS Result
GACATTGATTATTGACTAGTTATTAATAGTAATCAATTACGGGGTCATTAGTTCATAGCCCATATATGGA
GTTCCGCGTTACATAACTTACGGTAAATGGCCCGCCTGGCTGACCGCCCAACGACCCCCGCCCATTGACG
TCAATAATGACGTATGTTCCCATAGTAACGCCAATAGGGACTTTCCATTGACGTCAATGGGTGGAGTATT
TACGGTAAACTGCCCACTTGGCAGTACATCAAGTGTATCATATGCCAAGTACGCCCCCTATTGACGTCAA
TGACGGTAAATGGCCCGCCTGGCATTATGCCCAGTACATGACCTTATGGGACTTTCCTACTTGGCAGTAC
ATCTACGTATTAGTCATCGCTATTACCATGGTGATGCGGTTTTGGCAGTACATCAATGGGCGTGGATAGC
GGTTTGACTCACGGGGATTTCCAAGTCTCCACCCCATTGACGTCAATGGGAGTTTGTTTTGGCACCAAAA
TCAACGGGACTTTCCAAAATGTCGTAACAACTCCGCCCCATTGACGCAAATGGGCGGTAGGCGTGTACGG
TGGGAGGTCTATATAAGCAGAGCTCGTTTAGTGAACCGTCAGATCGCCTGGAGACGCCATCCACGCTGTT
TTGACCTCCATAGAAGACACCGGGACCGATCCAGCCTCCGCGGCCGGGAACGGTGCATTGGAACGCGGAT
TCCCCGTGCCAAGAGTGACGTAAGTACCGCCTATAGAGTCTATAGGCCCACCCCCTTGGCTTCGTTAGAA
CGCGGCTACAATTAATACATAACCTTATGTATCATACACATACGATTTAGGTGACACTATAGAATAACAT
CCACTTTGCCTTTCTCTCCACAGGTGTCCACTCCCAGGTCCAACTGCACCTCGGTTCTATCGATTGAATT
CCCGAACCGACAGTCGGTCTCTTCACCAAGGCCATTCGCGCCACCATGGGCTACCCCTATGATGTGCCTG
ACTACGCAGATCTCAATGGTGGTGGTGGTGGGTCGACGATGAGGTCAGTTAGCTACGTGCAGCGCGTGGC
GCTGGAGTTCAGCGGGAGCCTCTTCCCGCACGCAATCTGCCTCGGAGACGTTGATAACGATACGTTAAAT
GAACTGGTGGTGGGAGACACCAGCGGGAAGGTGTCTGTGTATAAAAATGATGACAGTCGGCCATGGCTCA
CCTGTTCCTGCCAGGGAATGCTGACTTGCGTTGGGGTTGGAGACGTGTGTAATAAAGGAAAGAACCTGTT
GGTGGCAGTGAGTGCTGAAGGCTGGTTTCATTTGTTTGACCTGACACCTGCCAAGGTGTTGGATGCTTCT
GGGCACCACGAGACACTAATCGGAGAGGAGCAGCGTCCAGTCTTCAAGCAGCACATCCCTGCCAACACCA
AGGTCATGCTGATCAGCGACATCGATGGAGATGGGTGTCGTGAGCTGGTGGTGGGCTACACAGACCGTGT
GGTGCGAGCTTTCCGCTGGGAGGAGCTAGGTGAGGGTCCTGAACATCTGACAGGGCAGCTGGTGTCCCTC
AAGAAATGGATGCTGGAGGGTCAGGTGGACAGCCTCTCAGTGACTCTGGGGCCACTGGGTCTTCCTGAAC
TGATGGTGTCTCAGCCAGGTTGTGCGTATGCAATTCTACTGTGTACCTGGAAAAAGGACACTGGGTCCCC
TCCTGCCTCTGAAGGGCCCACGGATGGTAGTAGGGAGACCCCAGCTGCCCGAGACGTGGTGCTGCACCAG
ACATCTGGCCGTATCCACAACAAGAATGTCTCCACTCACCTAATTGGCAACATCAAACAAGGCCACGGCA
CTGAGAGTAGTGGCTCTGGCCTCTTTGCCCTGTGCACCCTGGATGGGACACTGAAGCTCATGGAAGAAAT
GGAAGAAGCAGACAAGCTGCTGTGGTCAGTGCAGGTGGATCACCAGCTCTTTGCCCTGGAGAAACTGGAT
GTCACCGGCAACGGGCATGAGGAGGTAGTTGCATGCGCCTGGGATGGACAGACATATATCATTGATCACA
ACCGCACCGTCGTCCGCTTCCAAGTGGATGAAAATATCCGTGCCTTCTGTGCAGGCCTGTACGCCTGCAA
AGAGGGCCGCAACAGCCCCTGCCTCGTATATGTCACTTTCAACCAGAAGATCTATGTGTACTGGGAGGTG
CAGCTGGAGCGGATGGAGTCTACCAATCTGGTGAAACTGCTGGAGACCAAGCCGGAGTACCACAGCCTGC
TGCAGGAGCTGGGCGTGGATCCTGACGACCTCCCTGTGACTCGTGCCCTGCTTCACCAAACGCTCTACCA
TCCAGACCAGCCACCACAGTGTGCTCCCTCAAGCCTCCAGGATCCCACCTAGGCGGCCGCTAAGTAAGTA
AGGATCCCCAGCTTGGCCGCCATGGCCCAACTTGTTTATTGCAGCTTATAATGGTTACAAATAAAGCAAT
AGCATCACAAATTTCACAAATAAAGCATTTTTTTCACTGCATTCTAGTTGTGGTTTGTCCAAACTCATCA
ATGTATCTTATCATGTCTGGATCGGGAATTAATTCGGCGCAGCACCATGGCCTGAAATAACCTCTGAAAG
AGGAACTTGGTTAGGTACCTTCTGAGGCGGAAAGAACCAGCTGTGGAATGTGTGTCAGTTAGGGTGTGGA
AAGTCCCCAGGCTCCCCAGCAGGCAGAAGTATGCAAAGCATGCATCTCAATTAGTCAGCAACCAGGTGTG
GAAAGTCCCCAGGCTCCCCAGCAGGCAGAAGTATGCAAAGCATGCATCTCAATTAGTCAGCAACCATAGT
CCCGCCCCTAACTCCGCCCATCCCGCCCCTAACTCCGCCCAGTTCCGCCCATTCTCCGCCCCATGGCTGA
CTAATTTTTTTTATTTATGCAGAGGCCGAGGCCGCCTCGGCCTCTGAGCTATTCCAGAAGTAGTGAGGAG
GCTTTTTTGGAGGCCTAGGCTTTTGCAAAAAGCTGTTAACAGCTTGGCACTGGCCGTCGTTTTACAACGT
CGTGACTGGGAAAACCCTGGCGTTACCCAACTTAATCGCCTTGCAGCACATCCCCCTTTCGCCAGCTGGC
GTAATAGCGAAGAGGCCCGCACCGATCGCCCTTCCCAACAGTTGCGCAGCCTGAATGGCGAATGGCGCCT
GATGCGGTATTTTCTCCTTACGCATCTGTGCGGTATTTCACACCGCATA
[142 nt withheld, positions 3200-3341]
C
[141 nt withheld, positions 3343-3483]
CCTTTGACGTTGGAGTCCACGTTCTTT
[37 nt withheld, positions 3511-3547]
ACCCTATCTCGGGCTATTCTTTTGATTTATAAGGGATTTTGCCGATTTCGGCCTATTGGTTAAAAAATGA
GCTGATTTAACAAAAATTTAACGCGAATTTTAACAAAATATTAACGTTTACAATTTTATGGTGCACTCTC
AGTACAATCTGCTCTGATGCCGCATAGTTAAGCCAGCCCCGACACCCGCCAACACCCGCTGACGCGCCCT
GACGGGCTTGTCTGCTCCCGGCATCCGCTTACAGACAAGCTGTGACCGTCTCCGGGAGCTGCATGTGTCA
GAGGTTTTCACCGTCATCACCGAAACGCGCGAGACGAAAGGGCCTCGTGATACGCCTATTTTTATAGGTT
AATGTCATGATAATAATGGTTTCTTAGACGTCAGGTGGCACTTTTCGGGGAAATGTGCGCGGAACCCCTA
TTTGTTTATTTTTCTAAATACATTCAAATATGTATCCGCTCATGAGACAATAACCCTGATAAATGCTTCA
ATAATATTGAAAAAGGAAGAGTATGAGTATTCAACATTTCCGTGTCGCCCTTATTCCCTTTTTTGCGGCA
TTTTGCCTTCCTGTTTTTGCTCACCCAGAAACGCTGGTGAAAGTAAAAGATGCTGAAGATCAGTTGGGTG
CACGAGTGGGTTACATCGAACTGGATCTCAACAGCGGTAAGATCCTTGAGAGTTTTCGCCCCGAAGAACG
TTTTCCAATGATGAGCACTTTTAAAGTTCTGCTATGTGGCGCGGTATTATCCCGTATTGACGCCGGGCAA
GAGCAACTCGGTCGCCGCATACACTATTCTCAGAATGACTTGGTTGAGTACTCACCAGTCACAGAAAAGC
ATCTTACGGATGGCATGACAGTAAGAGAATTATGCAGTGCTGCCATAACCATGAGTGATAACACTGCGGC
CAACTTACTTCTGACAACGATCGGAGGACCGAAGGAGCTAACCGCTTTTTTGCACAACATGGGGGATCAT
GTAACTCGCCTTGATCGTTGGGAACCGGAGCTGAATGAAGCCATACCAAACGACGAGCGTGACACCACGA
TGCCTGTAGCAATGGCAACAACGTTGCGCAAACTATTAACTGGCGAACTACTTACTCTAGCTTCCCGGCA
ACAATTAATAGACTGGATGGAGGCGGATAAAGTTGCAGGACCACTTCTGCGCTCGGCCCTTCCGGCTGGC
TGGTTTATTGCTGATAAATCTGGAGCCGGTGAGCGTGGGTCTCGCGGTATCATTGCAGCACTGGGGCCAG
ATGGTAAGCCCTCCCGTATCGTAGTTATCTACACGACGGGGAGTCAGGCAACTATGGATGAACGAAATAG
ACAGATCGCTGAGATAGGTGCCTCACTGATTAAGCATTGGTAACTGTCAGACCAAGTTTACTCATATATA
CTTTAGATTGATTTAAAACTTCATTTTTAATTTAAAAGGATCTAGGTGAAGATCCTTTTTGATAATCTCA
TGACCAAAATCCCTTAACGTGAGTTTTCGTTCCACTGAGCGTCAGACCCCGTAGAAAAGATCAAAGGATC
TTCTTGAGATCCTTTTTTTCTGCGCGTAATCTGCTGCTTGCAAACAAAAAAACCACCGCTACCAGCGGTG
GTTTGTTTGCCGGATCAAGAGCTACCAACTCTTTTTCCGAAGGTAACTGGCTTCAGCAGAGCGCAGATAC
CAAATACTGTTCTTCTAGTGTAGCCGTAGTTAGGCCACCACTTCAAGAACTCTGTAGCACCGCCTACATA
CCTCGCTCTGCTAATCCTGTTACCAGTGGCTGCTGCCAGTGGCGATAAGTCGTGTCTTACCGGGTTGGAC
TCAAGACGATAGTTACCGGATAAGGCGCAGCGGTCGGGCTGAACGGGGGGTTCGTGCACACAGCCCAGCT
TGGAGCGAACGACCTACACCGAACTGAGATACCTACAGCGTGAGCTATGAGAAAGCGCCACGCTTCCCGA
AGGGAGAAAGGCGGACAGGTATCCGGTAAGCGGCAGGGTCGGAACAGGAGAGCGCACGAGGGAGCTTCCA
GGGGGAAACGCCTGGTATCTTTATAGTCCTGTCGGGTTTCGCCACCTCTGACTTGAGCGTCGATTTTTGT
GATGCTCGTCAGGGGGGCGGAGCCTATGGAAAAACGCCAGCAACGCGGCCTTTTTACGGTTCCTGGCCTT
TTGCTGGCCTTTTGCTCACATGTTCTTTCCTGCGTTATCCCCTGATTCTGTGGATAACCGTATTACCGCC
TTTGAGTGAGCTGATACCGCTCGCCGCAGCCGAACGACCGAGCGCAGCGAGTCAGTGAGCGAGGAAGCGG
AAGAGCGCCCAATACGCAAACCGCCTCTCCCCGCGCGTTGGCCGATTCATTAATGCAGCTGGCACGACAG
GTTTCCCGACTGGAAAGCGGGCAGTGAGCGCAACGCAATTAATGTGAGTTAGCTCACTCATTAGGCACCC
CAGGCTTTACACTTTATGCTTCCGGCTCGTATGTTGTGTGGAATTGTGAGCGGATAACAATTTCACACAG
GAAACAGCTATGACATGATTACGAATTAATTCGAGCTCGCCC
