>Addgene plasmid #87045 | pRK5-HA-ITFG2 | depositor partial sequence | sequence record 169814 | Insert
ATGAGGTCAGTTAGCTACGTGCAGCGCGTGGCGCTGGAGTTCAGCGGGAGCCTCTTCCCGCACGCAATCT
GCCTCGGAGACGTTGATAACGATACGTTAAATGAACTGGTGGTGGGAGACACCAGCGGGAAGGTGTCTGT
GTATAAAAATGATGACAGTCGGCCATGGCTCACCTGTTCCTGCCAGGGAATGCTGACTTGCGTTGGGGTT
GGAGACGTGTGTAATAAAGGAAAGAACCTGTTGGTGGCAGTGAGTGCTGAAGGCTGGTTTCATTTGTTTG
ACCTGACACCTGCCAAGGTGTTGGATGCTTCTGGGCACCACGAGACACTAATCGGAGAGGAGCAGCGTCC
AGTCTTCAAGCAGCACATCCCTGCCAACACCAAGGTCATGCTGATCAGCGACATCGATGGAGATGGGTGT
CGTGAGCTGGTGGTGGGCTACACAGACCGTGTGGTGCGAGCTTTCCGCTGGGAGGAGCTAGGTGAGGGTC
CTGAACATCTGACAGGGCAGCTGGTGTCCCTCAAGAAATGGATGCTGGAGGGTCAGGTGGACAGCCTCTC
AGTGACTCTGGGGCCACTGGGTCTTCCTGAACTGATGGTGTCTCAGCCAGGTTGTGCGTATGCAATTCTA
CTGTGTACCTGGAAAAAGGACACTGGGTCCCCTCCTGCCTCTGAAGGGCCCACGGATGGTAGTAGGGAGA
CCCCAGCTGCCCGAGACGTGGTGCTGCACCAGACATCTGGCCGTATCCACAACAAGAATGTCTCCACTCA
CCTAATTGGCAACATCAAACAAGGCCACGGCACTGAGAGTAGTGGCTCTGGCCTCTTTGCCCTGTGCACC
CTGGATGGGACACTGAAGCTCATGGAAGAAATGGAAGAAGCAGACAAGCTGCTGTGGTCAGTGCAGGTGG
ATCACCAGCTCTTTGCCCTGGAGAAACTGGATGTCACCGGCAACGGGCATGAGGAGGTAGTTGCATGCGC
CTGGGATGGACAGACATATATCATTGATCACAACCGCACCGTCGTCCGCTTCCAAGTGGATGAAAATATC
CGTGCCTTCTGTGCAGGCCTGTACGCCTGCAAAGAGGGCCGCAACAGCCCCTGCCTCGTATATGTCACTT
TCAACCAGAAGATCTATGTGTACTGGGAGGTGCAGCTGGAGCGGATGGAGTCTACCAATCTGGTGAAACT
GCTGGAGACCAAGCCGGAGTACCACAGCCTGCTGCAGGAGCTGGGCGTGGATCCTGACGACCTCCCTGTG
ACTCGTGCCCTGCTTCACCAAACGCTCTACCATCCAGACCAGCCACCACAGTGTGCTCCCTCAAGCCTCC
AGGATCCCACCTAG
